Addgene plasmid #63824: mRFP1-35
Purpose: A member of an RBS library for mRFP1 with different translation rates
Depositing lab: Howard Salis. Depositing organization: Pennsylvania State University. Publication: Efficient search, mapping, and optimization of multi-protein genetic systems in diverse bacteria. Farasat I, Kushwaha M, Collens J, Easterbrook M, Guido M, Salis HM. Mol Syst Biol. 2014 Jun 21;10:731. doi: 10.15252/msb.20134955. PubMed 24952589.
Backbone
  Vector backbone: FTV
  Vector type: Bacterial Expression
Growth in bacteria
  Bacterial resistance: Chloramphenicol, 25 μg/mL
  Growth temperature: 37°C
  Growth strain: DH10B
  Copy number: High Copy
Gene/Insert
  Gene/Insert name: mRFP1
  Species: Synthetic
  Mutation: Codon optimized for E.coli
  Promoter: J23100
  Cloning method: Restriction Enzyme; 5′ cloning site unknown (unknown if destroyed); 3′ cloning site unknown (unknown if destroyed)
  Sequencing primers: 5′ RNAde-BB-3 (tacggacgaccttcaccttc)
Terms and licenses: Academic/Nonprofit Terms; Industry Terms: Not Available to Industry
How to cite: mRFP1-35 was a gift from Howard Salis (Addgene plasmid # 63824 ; http://n2t.net/addgene:63824 ; RRID:Addgene_63824)
