[The description below was written by a language model from this plasmid's Addgene catalogue record and pLannotate feature annotations shown in this document.]
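Description:
mRFP1-35 is a small (about 2.8 kb) bacterial expression plasmid built on the FTV backbone and belonging to a library of ribosome binding site (RBS) variants that drive the red fluorescent reporter mRFP1 at different translation rates. It is maintained in E. coli through a high-copy ColE1/pUC-type origin of replication and selected with chloramphenicol, with resistance provided by a cat (chloramphenicol acetyltransferase) gene expressed from its own promoter and followed by a lambda t0 terminator.

The payload is a synthetic mRFP1 coding sequence, codon optimized for E. coli, encoding a monomeric, constitutively fluorescent red protein derived from Discosoma. The catalogue lists the constitutive Anderson-series promoter J23100. The automated annotation instead reports a partial match to the closely related J23119 at that position, which probably reflects similarity among members of this promoter family rather than a real difference. Between the promoter and the mRFP1 start codon lies a short unannotated stretch, presumably holding the library-specific RBS that sets this member's translation initiation rate, although the record gives neither its sequence nor its measured or predicted strength. Downstream of the reporter, a series of terminators (rrnB T1, T7Te and a second rrnB T1) insulates the cassette from the origin and the resistance marker.

Because transcription is constitutive and held constant across the library, differences in red fluorescence between members can be attributed to translation rate. Such constructs are used to characterize how RBS sequence relates to protein expression level, and to map and tune expression in engineered multi-protein genetic systems in bacteria.
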