Features (pLannotate 1.2.2; 9 found; start..end, strand, type, name):
     66..90      +  promoter       J23119(SpeI) promoter (fragment): bacterial promoter (Registry of Standard Biological Parts BBa J23119) modified to end with an SpeI site
    143..817     +  CDS            mRFP1: mRFP1 is a basic (constitutively fluorescent) red fluorescent protein published in 2002, derived from Discosoma sp.. It is reported to be a somewhat slowly-maturing monomer with low acid sensitivity.
    865..936     +  terminator     rrnB T1 terminator: transcription terminator T1 from the E. coli rrnB gene
    952..979     +  terminator     T7Te terminator: phage T7 early transcription terminator
   1021..1107    +  terminator     rrnB T1 terminator: Escherichia coli rrnB; transcription terminator T1 from the E. coli rrnB gene
   1272..1860    -  rep_origin     ori: high-copy-number ColE1/pMB1/pBR322/pUC origin of replication
   1949..2043    -  terminator     lambda t0 terminator: transcription terminator from phage lambda
   2067..2723    -  CDS            cat: CAT_ECOLX - Experimental evidence at protein level: Swiss-Prot protein existence level 1. This enzyme is an effector of chloramphenicol resistance in bacteria. From Escherichia coli. This protein is used as a marker in many commonly used cloning vectors, such as pACYC184.
   2724..13      -  promoter       cat promoter (across the origin): promoter of the E. coli cat gene encoding chloramphenicol acetyltransferase
>Addgene plasmid #63824 | mRFP1-35 | depositor full sequence | sequence record 106557 | Full Sequence
TACGTGCCGATCAACGTCTCATTTTCGCCAGATATCCTCGAGCGCGGAATTCCCTAGGGGATCCGTTGAC
GGCTAGCTCAGTCCTAGGTACAGTGCTAGCTTCTAGAAACGACGTCGACGATCACAACTTGAGGGGGTAT
TCATGGCGAGCTCTGAAGACGTTATCAAAGAGTTCATGCGTTTCAAAGTTCGTATGGAAGGTTCCGTTAA
CGGTCACGAGTTCGAAATCGAAGGTGAAGGTGAAGGTCGTCCGTACGAAGGTACCCAGACCGCTAAACTG
AAAGTTACCAAAGGTGGTCCGCTGCCGTTCGCTTGGGACATCCTGTCCCCGCAGTTCCAGTACGGTTCCA
AAGCTTACGTTAAACACCCGGCTGACATCCCGGACTACCTGAAACTGTCCTTCCCGGAAGGTTTCAAATG
GGAACGTGTTATGAACTTCGAAGACGGTGGTGTTGTTACCGTTACCCAGGACTCCTCCCTGCAAGACGGT
GAGTTCATCTACAAAGTTAAACTGCGTGGTACCAACTTCCCGTCCGACGGTCCGGTTATGCAGAAAAAAA
CCATGGGTTGGGAAGCTTCCACCGAACGTATGTACCCGGAAGACGGTGCTCTGAAAGGTGAAATCAAAAT
GCGTCTGAAACTGAAAGACGGTGGTCACTACGACGCTGAAGTTAAAACCACCTACATGGCTAAAAAACCG
GTTCAGCTGCCGGGTGCTTACAAAACCGACATCAAACTGGACATCACCTCCCACAACGAAGACTACACCA
TCGTTGAACAGTACGAACGTGCTGAAGGTCGTCACTCCACCGGTGCTTAATAAGGCCGGCCGTGCTAGTG
TAGATCGCTACTAGAGCCAGGCATCAAATAAAACGAAAGGCTCAGTCGAAAGACTGGGCCTTTCGTTTTA
TCTGTTGTTTGTCGGTGAACGCTCTCTACTAGAGTCACACTGGCTCACCTTCGGGTGGGCCTTTCTGCGT
TTATACAATTGACTAGTCTGCAGAAAAGCGGCCGCGGCATCAAATAAAACGAAAGGCTCAGTCGAAAGAC
TGGGCCTTTCGTTTTATCTGTTGTTTGTCGGTGAACGCTCTCCTGAGTAGGACAAATCCGCCGCCCTAGA
GCATGCGCGTTCGGCTGCGGCGAGCGGTATCAGCTCACTCAAAGGCGGTAATACGGTTATCCACAGAATC
AGGGGATAACGCAGGAAAGAACATGTGAGCAAAAGGCCAGCAAAAGGCCAGGAACCGTAAAAAGGCCGCG
TTGCTGGCGTTTTTCCATAGGCTCCGCCCCCCTGACGAGCATCACAAAAATCGACGCTCAAGTCAGAGGT
GGCGAAACCCGACAGGACTATAAAGATACCAGGCGTTTCCCCCTGGAAGCTCCCTCGTGCGCTCTCCTGT
TCCGACCCTGCCGCTTACCGGATACCTGTCCGCCTTTCTCCCTTCGGGAAGCGTGGCGCTTTCTCATAGC
TCACGCTGTAGGTATCTCAGTTCGGTGTAGGTCGTTCGCTCCAAGCTGGGCTGTGTGCACGAACCCCCCG
TTCAGCCCGACCGCTGCGCCTTATCCGGTAACTATCGTCTTGAGTCCAACCCGGTAAGACACGACTTATC
GCCACTGGCAGCAGCCACTGGTAACAGGATTAGCAGAGCGAGGTATGTAGGCGGTGCTACAGAGTTCTTG
AAGTGGTGGCCTAACTACGGCTACACTAGAAGGACAGTATTTGGTATCTGCGCTCTGCTGAAGCCAGTTA
CCTTCGGAAAAAGAGTTGGTAGCTCTTGATCCGGCAAACAAACCACCGCTGGTAGCGGTGGTTTTTTTGT
TTGCAAGCAGCAGATTACGCGCAGAAAAAAAGGATCTCAAGAAGATCCTTTGATCTTTTCTACGGGGTCT
GACGCTCAGTGGAACGAAAACTCACGTTAAGGGATTTTGGTCATGCCCGGGTGCTTGGATTCTCACCAAT
AAAAAACGCCCGGCGGCAACCGAGCGTTCTGAACAAATCCAGATGGAGTTCTGAGGTCATTACTGGATCT
ATCAACAGGAGTCCAAGCGGTACCGATATCAAATTACGCCCCGCCCTGCCACTCATCGCAGTACTGTTGT
AATTCATTAAGCATTCTGCCGACATGGAAGCCATCACAAACGGCATGATGAACCTGAATCGCCAGCGGCA
TCAGCACCTTGTCGCCTTGCGTATAATATTTGCCCATGGTGAAAACGGGGGCGAAGAAGTTGTCCATATT
GGCCACGTTTAAATCAAAACTGGTGAAACTCACCCAGGGATTGGCTGAGACGAAAAACATATTCTCAATA
AACCCTTTAGGGAAATAGGCCAGGTTTTCACCGTAACACGCCACATCTTGCGAATATATGTGTAGAAACT
GCCGGAAATCGTCGTGGTATTCACTCCAGAGCGATGAAAACGTTTCAGTTTGCTCATGGAAAACGGTGTA
ACAAGGGTGAACACTATCCCATATCACCAGCTCACCGTCTTTCATTGCCATACGAAATTCCGGATGAGCA
TTCATCAGGCGGGCAAGAATGTGAATAAAGGCCGGATAAAACTTGTGCTTATTTTTCTTTACGGTCTTTA
AAAAGGCCGTAATATCCAGCTGAACGGTCTGGTTATAGGTACATTGAGCAACTGACTGAAATGCCTCAAA
ATGTTCTTTACGATGCCATTGGGATATATCAACGGTGGTATATCCAGTGATTTTTTTCTCCATTTTAGCT
TCCTTAGCTCCTGAAAATCTCGATAACTCAAAAAATACGCCCGGTAGTGATCTTATTTCATTATGGTGAA
AGTTGGAACCTCT
