>Addgene plasmid #63824 | mRFP1-35 | addgene partial sequence | sequence record 108511 | jkRFP-F 5'-tggtcactacgacgctgaag-3'
CCGACATCAAACTGGACATCACCTCCCACAACGAAGACTACACCATCGTTGAACAGTACGAACGTGCTGA
AGGTCGTCACTCCACCGGTGCTTAATAAGGCCGGCCGTGCTAGTGTAGATCGCTACTAGAGCCAGGCATC
AAATAAAACGAAAGGCTCAGTCGAAAGACTGGGCCTTTCGTTTTATCTGTTGTTTGTCGGTGAACGCTCT
CTACTAGAGTCACACTGGCTCACCTTCGGGTGGGCCTTTCTGCGTTTATACAATTGACTAGTCCAACTGC
AGAAAAGCGGCCGCGGCATCAAATAAAACGAAAGGCTCAGTCGAAAGACTGGGCCTTTCGTTTTATCTGT
TGTTTGTCGGTGAACGCTCTCCTGAGTAGGACAAATCCGCCGCCCTAGAGCATGCGCGTTCGGCTGCGGC
GAGCGGTATCAGCTCACTCAAAGGCGGTAATACGGTTATCCACAGAATCAGGGGATAACGCAGGAAAGAA
CATGTGAGCAAAAGGCCAGCAAAAGGCCAGGAACCGTAAAAAGGCCGCGTTGCTGGCGTTTTTCCATAGG
CTCCGCCCCCCTGACGAGCATCACAAAAATCGACGCTCAAGTCAGAGGTGGCGAAACCCGACAGGACTAT
AAAGATACCAGGCGTTTCCCCCTGGAAGCTCCCTCGTGCGCTCTCCTGTTCCGACCCTGCCGCTTACCGG
ATACCTGTCCGCCTTTCTCCCTTCGGGAAGCGTGGCGC
