>Addgene plasmid #63824 | mRFP1-35 | addgene partial sequence | sequence record 108512 | jkRFP-R 5'-gctttggaaccgtactggaa-3'
CTTTCAGTTTAGCGGTCTGGGTACCTTCGTACGGACGACCTTCACCTTCACCTTCGATTTCGAACTCGTG
ACCGTTAACGGAACCTTCCATACGAACTTTGAAACGCATGAACTCTTTGATAACGTCTTCAGAGCTCGCC
ATGAATACCCCCTCAAGTTGTGATCGTCGACGTCGTTTCTAGAAGCTAGCACTGTACCTAGGACTGAGCT
AGCCGTCAACGGATCCCCTAGGGAATTCCGCGCTCGAGGATATCTGGCGAAAATGAGACGTTGATCGGCA
CGTAAGAGGTTCCAACTTTCACCATAATGAAATAAGATCACTACCGGGCGTATTTTTTGAGTTATCGAGA
TTTTCAGGAGCTAAGGAAGCTAAAATGGAGAAAAAAATCACTGGATATACCACCGTTGATATATCCCAAT
GGCATCGTAAAGAACATTTTGAGGCATTTCAGTCAGTTGCTCAATGTACCTATAACCAGACCGTTCAGCT
GGATATTACGGCCTTTTTAAAGACCGTAAAGAAAAATAAGCACAAGTTTTATCCGGCCTTTATTCACATT
CTTGCCCGCCTGATGAATGCTCATCCGGAATTTCGTATGGCAATGAAAGACGGTGAGCTGGTGATATGGG
ATAGTGTTCACCCTTGTTACACCGTTTTCCATGAGCAAACTGAAACGTTTTCATCGCTCTGGAGTGAATA
CCACGACGATTTCCGGCAGTTTCTACACATATATTCGCAAGATGTGGCGTGTTACGGTG
